Addgene plasmid #67929: pHR-DHFRY100I-sfGFP-NLS-P2A-NLS-mCherry-P2A_ control UTRs
Purpose: Translational reporter - control UTRs
Depositing lab: Ron Vale. Depositing organization: University of California, San Francisco (UCSF). Publication: Regulation of mRNA translation during mitosis. Tanenbaum ME, Stern-Ginossar N, Weissman JS, Vale RD. Elife. 2015 Aug 25;4. doi: 10.7554/eLife.07957. PubMed 26305499.
Backbone
  Vector backbone: pHR
  Vector type: Mammalian Expression, Lentiviral
Growth in bacteria
  Bacterial resistance: Ampicillin, 100 μg/mL
  Growth temperature: 37°C
  Growth strain: Stbl3
  Copy number: High Copy
Gene/Insert
  Gene/Insert name: sfGFP-NLS-P2A-NLS-mCherry
  Species: H. sapiens (human)
Terms and licenses: Academic/Nonprofit Terms; Industry Terms: Not Available to Industry
How to cite: pHR-DHFRY100I-sfGFP-NLS-P2A-NLS-mCherry-P2A_ control UTRs was a gift from Ron Vale (Addgene plasmid # 67929 ; http://n2t.net/addgene:67929 ; RRID:Addgene_67929)
