[The description below was written by a language model from this plasmid's Addgene catalogue record and pLannotate feature annotations shown in this document.]
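Description:
pHR-DHFRY100I-sfGFP-NLS-P2A-NLS-mCherry-P2A_ control UTRs is an 11.1 kb lentiviral transfer plasmid on the pHR backbone, intended for expression in mammalian cells and catalogued as a translational reporter carrying control untranslated regions. It is maintained in E. coli through a high-copy ColE1/pUC-type origin and an ampicillin resistance gene (β-lactamase). The bacterial portion also retains annotated remnants typical of older HIV-derived vectors, including fragments of pBR322 elements (tetracycline resistance, bom, rop) and an SV40 promoter–gpt–SV40 small t intron/poly(A) segment lying outside the viral genome.

The packaged region runs from a truncated HIV-1 5' LTR through the Ψ packaging signal, a partial gag sequence, the Rev response element and the cPPT/CTS, to a self-inactivating ΔU3 3' LTR, so integrated proviruses lack LTR promoter activity. Expression is driven internally by the SFFV promoter and enhanced by a downstream WPRE. The open reading frame begins with an E. coli DHFR domain, which the plasmid name designates as the Y100I variant, fused to superfolder GFP, followed by mCherry. According to the name, both fluorescent proteins carry nuclear localization signals and are separated by P2A ribosome-skipping peptides, although these short elements and the UTRs themselves are not individually annotated in the feature table. E. coli DHFR mutants of this kind are generally used as ligand-stabilised destabilising domains, so the green signal would likely report newly made, conditionally stable protein, while mCherry from the same transcript serves as an internal reference. The record does not spell out this logic. It also does not state which UTRs serve as the controls; this version presumably provides the baseline for related reporters bearing test UTRs.
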