Features (pLannotate 1.2.2; 35 found; start..end, strand, type, name):
     38..106     +  CDS            nef (fragment): NEF_HV1Z2 - Experimental evidence at protein level: Swiss-Prot protein existence level 1. Extracellular Nef protein targets CD4(+) T-lymphocytes for apoptosis by interacting with CXCR4 surface receptors. From Human immunodeficiency virus type 1 group M subtype D (isolate Z2/CDC-Z34) (HIV-1).
    108..341     +  LTR            3' LTR (ΔU3): self-inactivating 3' long terminal repeat (LTR) from HIV-1
    366..384     -  promoter       SP6 promoter: promoter for bacteriophage SP6 RNA polymerase
    612..891     +  CDS            TcR (fragment): tetracycline efflux protein; tet; confers resistance to tetracycline
    892..941     -  misc_feature   bom (fragment): basis of mobility region from pBR322
   1043..1078    -  CDS            rop (fragment): Rop protein, which maintains plasmids at low copy number; rop
   1173..1277    +  promoter       AmpR promoter: bla
   1278..2138    +  CDS            AmpR: β-lactamase; bla; confers resistance to ampicillin, carbenicillin, and related antibiotics
   2309..2897    +  rep_origin     ori: high-copy-number ColE1/pMB1/pBR322/pUC origin of replication
   3080..3136    +  CDS            lacI (fragment): lac repressor; lacI; The lac repressor binds to the lac operator to inhibit transcription in E. coli. This inhibition can be relieved by adding lactose or isopropyl-β-D-thiogalactopyranoside (IPTG).
   3143..3472    +  promoter       SV40 promoter: SV40 enhancer and early promoter
   3672..3791    +  CDS            gpt (fragment): XGPT_ECOLI - Also known as gpp, gxu. Experimental evidence at protein level: Swiss-Prot protein existence level 1. Purine salvage pathway enzyme that catalyzes the transfer of the ribosyl-5-phosphate group from 5-phospho-alpha-D-ribose 1- diphosphate (PRPP) to the N9 position of the 6-oxopurines guanine and xanthine to form the corresponding ribonucleotides GMP (guanosine 5'- monophosphate) and XMP (xanthosine 5'-monophosphate), with the release of PPi. To a lesser extent, also acts on hypoxanthine (PubMed:9100006, PubMed:3886014). Does not ribophosphorylate adenine (PubMed:3886014). From Esch
   3791..4126    +  CDS            gpt (fragment): XGPT_ECOLI - Also known as gpp, gxu. Experimental evidence at protein level: Swiss-Prot protein existence level 1. Purine salvage pathway enzyme that catalyzes the transfer of the ribosyl-5-phosphate group from 5-phospho-alpha-D-ribose 1- diphosphate (PRPP) to the N9 position of the 6-oxopurines guanine and xanthine to form the corresponding ribonucleotides GMP (guanosine 5'- monophosphate) and XMP (xanthosine 5'-monophosphate), with the release of PPi. To a lesser extent, also acts on hypoxanthine (PubMed:9100006, PubMed:3886014). Does not ribophosphorylate adenine (PubMed:3886014). From Esch
   4221..4526    +  CDS            frsA (fragment): FRSA_ECOLI - Also known as yafA. Experimental evidence at protein level: Swiss-Prot protein existence level 1. Catalyzes the hydrolysis of esters (PubMed:15808744). Displays esterase activity toward pNP-butyrate (PubMed:15808744). May stimulate mixed-acid fermentation by acting as a fermentation/respiration switch that down-regulates respiration and up- regulates fermentation rates (PubMed:15169777). From Escherichia coli (strain K12).
   4530..4604    +  CDS            small t antigen (fragment): SV40 (simian virus 40) small t antigen
   4606..4671    +  intron         small t intron: SV40 (simian virus 40) small t antigen intron
   4801..4821    +  CDS            SV40 NLS: nuclear localization signal of SV40 (simian virus 40) large T antigen
   5140..5223    +  CDS            large T antigen (fragment): large T antigen from SV40 (simian virus 40)
   5246..5380    +  polyA_signal   SV40 poly(A) signal: SV40 polyadenylation signal
   5548..5877    +  CDS            nef (fragment): NEF_HV1BR - Experimental evidence at protein level: Swiss-Prot protein existence level 1. Extracellular Nef protein targets CD4(+) T-lymphocytes for apoptosis by interacting with CXCR4 surface receptors (PubMed:14990729). From Human immunodeficiency virus type 1 group M subtype B (isolate BRU/LAI) (HIV-1).
   5925..6182    +  LTR            5' LTR (truncated): truncated 5' long terminal repeat (LTR) from HIV-1
   6229..6354    +  misc_feature   HIV-1 Ψ: packaging signal of human immunodeficiency virus type 1
   6338..6676    +  CDS            HIV-1 gag (fragment): gag protein from human immunodeficiency virus 1; gag
   6846..7079    +  misc_feature   RRE: The Rev response element (RRE) of HIV-1 allows for Rev-dependent mRNA export from the nucleus to the cytoplasm.
   7456..7556    +  CDS            Rev (fragment): human immunodeficiency virus 1 (HIV-1) Rev protein; rev; enhances nuclear export of unspliced and incompletely spliced viral mRNAs
   7593..7710    +  misc_feature   cPPT/CTS: central polypurine tract and central termination sequence of HIV-1
   7747..7779    -  misc_feature   MCS (fragment): pBluescript multiple cloning site
   7863..8270    +  promoter       SFFV promoter: spleen focus-forming virus long terminal repeat (LTR) promoter
   8328..8803    +  CDS            ecDHFR (fragment): E. coli dihydrofolate reductase; folA
   8811..9521    +  CDS            Superfolder GFP: Superfolder GFP is a basic (constitutively fluorescent) green fluorescent protein published in 2005, derived from Aequorea victoria. It is reported to be a very rapidly-maturing weak dimer.
   9648..10352   +  CDS            mCherry: mCherry is a basic (constitutively fluorescent) red fluorescent protein published in 2004, derived from Discosoma sp.. It is reported to be a very rapidly-maturing monomer with low acid sensitivity.
  10462..10492   +  misc_feature   MCS (fragment): pUC18/19 multiple cloning site
  10493..10511   +  misc_feature   MCS (fragment): pBluescript multiple cloning site
  10511..11099   +  misc_feature   WPRE: woodchuck hepatitis virus posttranscriptional regulatory element
  11100..21      +  misc_feature   MCS (fragment) (across the origin): pBluescript multiple cloning site
>Addgene plasmid #67929 | pHR-DHFRY100I-sfGFP-NLS-P2A-NLS-mCherry-P2A_ control UTRs | depositor full sequence | sequence record 118309 | pHR-DHFRY100I-sfGFP-NLS-P2A-NLS-mCherry-P2A_ control UTRs sequence 11101 bps
CGATACCGTCGACCTCGAGGGAATTAATTCGAGCTCGGTACCTTTAAGACCAATGACTTACAAGGCAGCT
GTAGATCTTAGCCACTTTTTAAAAGAAAAGGGGGGACTGGAAGGGCTAATTCACTCCCAACGAAGACAAG
ATCTGCTTTTTGCTTGTACTGGGTCTCTCTGGTTAGACCAGATCTGAGCCTGGGAGCTCTCTGGCTAACT
AGGGAACCCACTGCTTAAGCCTCAATAAAGCTTGCCTTGAGTGCTTCAAGTAGTGTGTGCCCGTCTGTTG
TGTGACTCTGGTAACTAGAGATCCCTCAGACCCTTTTAGTCAGTGTGGAAAATCTCTAGCAGCATCTAGA
ATTAATTCCGTGTATTCTATAGTGTCACCTAAATCGTATGTGTATGATACATAAGGTTATGTATTAATTG
TAGCCGCGTTCTAACGACAATATGTACAAGCCTAATTGTGTAGCATCTGGCTTACTGAAGCAGACCCTAT
CATCTCTCTCGTAAACTGCCGTCAGAGTCGGTTTGGTTGGACGAACCTTCTGAGTTTCTGGTAACGCCGT
CCCGCACCCGGAAATGGTCAGCGAACCAATCAGCAGGGTCATCGCTAGCCAGATCCTCTACGCCGGACGC
ATCGTGGCCGGCATCACCGGCGCCACAGGTGCGGTTGCTGGCGCCTATATCGCCGACATCACCGATGGGG
AAGATCGGGCTCGCCACTTCGGGCTCATGAGCGCTTGTTTCGGCGTGGGTATGGTGGCAGGCCCCGTGGC
CGGGGGACTGTTGGGCGCCATCTCCTTGCATGCACCATTCCTTGCGGCGGCGGTGCTCAACGGCCTCAAC
CTACTACTGGGCTGCTTCCTAATGCAGGAGTCGCATAAGGGAGAGCGTCGAATGGTGCACTCTCAGTACA
ATCTAGCTCTGATGCCGCATAGTTAAGCCAGCCCCGACACCCGCCAACACCCGCTGACGCGCCCTGACGG
GCTTGTCTGCTCCCGGCATCCGCTTACAGACAAGCTGTGACCGTCTCCGGGAGCTGCATGTGTCAGAGGT
TTTCACCGTCATCACCGAAACGCGCGAGACGAAAGGGCCTCGTGATACGCCTATTTTTATAGGTTAATGT
CATGATAATAATGGTTTCTTAGACGTCAGGTGGCACTTTTCGGGGAAATGTGCGCGGAACCCCTATTTGT
TTATTTTTCTAAATACATTCAAATATGTATCCGCTCATGAGACAATAACCCTGATAAATGCTTCAATAAT
ATTGAAAAAGGAAGAGTATGAGTATTCAACATTTCCGTGTCGCCCTTATTCCCTTTTTTGCGGCATTTTG
CCTTCCTGTTTTTGCTCACCCAGAAACGCTGGTGAAAGTAAAAGATGCTGAAGATCAGTTGGGTGCACGA
GTGGGTTACATCGAACTGGATCTCAACAGCGGTAAGATCCTTGAGAGTTTTCGCCCCGAAGAACGTTTTC
CAATGATGAGCACTTTTAAAGTTCTGCTATGTGGCGCGGTATTATCCCGTATTGACGCCGGGCAAGAGCA
ACTCGGTCGCCGCATACACTATTCTCAGAATGACTTGGTTGAGTACTCACCAGTCACAGAAAAGCATCTT
ACGGATGGCATGACAGTAAGAGAATTATGCAGTGCTGCCATAACCATGAGTGATAACACTGCGGCCAACT
TACTTCTGACAACGATCGGAGGACCGAAGGAGCTAACCGCTTTTTTGCACAACATGGGGGATCATGTAAC
TCGCCTTGATCGTTGGGAACCGGAGCTGAATGAAGCCATACCAAACGACGAGCGTGACACCACGATGCCT
GTAGCAATGGCAACAACGTTGCGCAAACTATTAACTGGCGAACTACTTACTCTAGCTTCCCGGCAACAAT
TAATAGACTGGATGGAGGCGGATAAAGTTGCAGGACCACTTCTGCGCTCGGCCCTTCCGGCTGGCTGGTT
TATTGCTGATAAATCTGGAGCCGGTGAGCGTGGGTCTCGCGGTATCATTGCAGCACTGGGGCCAGATGGT
AAGCCCTCCCGTATCGTAGTTATCTACACGACGGGGAGTCAGGCAACTATGGATGAACGAAATAGACAGA
TCGCTGAGATAGGTGCCTCACTGATTAAGCATTGGTAACTGTCAGACCAAGTTTACTCATATATACTTTA
GATTGATTTAAAACTTCATTTTTAATTTAAAAGGATCTAGGTGAAGATCCTTTTTGATAATCTCATGACC
AAAATCCCTTAACGTGAGTTTTCGTTCCACTGAGCGTCAGACCCCGTAGAAAAGATCAAAGGATCTTCTT
GAGATCCTTTTTTTCTGCGCGTAATCTGCTGCTTGCAAACAAAAAAACCACCGCTACCAGCGGTGGTTTG
TTTGCCGGATCAAGAGCTACCAACTCTTTTTCCGAAGGTAACTGGCTTCAGCAGAGCGCAGATACCAAAT
ACTGTCCTTCTAGTGTAGCCGTAGTTAGGCCACCACTTCAAGAACTCTGTAGCACCGCCTACATACCTCG
CTCTGCTAATCCTGTTACCAGTGGCTGCTGCCAGTGGCGATAAGTCGTGTCTTACCGGGTTGGACTCAAG
ACGATAGTTACCGGATAAGGCGCAGCGGTCGGGCTGAACGGGGGGTTCGTGCACACAGCCCAGCTTGGAG
CGAACGACCTACACCGAACTGAGATACCTACAGCGTGAGCTATGAGAAAGCGCCACGCTTCCCGAAGGGA
GAAAGGCGGACAGGTATCCGGTAAGCGGCAGGGTCGGAACAGGAGAGCGCACGAGGGAGCTTCCAGGGGG
AAACGCCTGGTATCTTTATAGTCCTGTCGGGTTTCGCCACCTCTGACTTGAGCGTCGATTTTTGTGATGC
TCGTCAGGGGGGCGGAGCCTATGGAAAAACGCCAGCAACGCGGCCTTTTTACGGTTCCTGGCCTTTTGCT
GGCCTTTTGCTCACATGTTCTTTCCTGCGTTATCCCCTGATTCTGTGGATAACCGTATTACCGCCTTTGA
GTGAGCTGATACCGCTCGCCGCAGCCGAACGACCGAGCGCAGCGAGTCAGTGAGCGAGGAAGCGGAAGAG
CGCCCAATACGCAAACCGCCTCTCCCCGCGCGTTGGCCGATTCATTAATGCAGCTGTGGAATGTGTGTCA
GTTAGGGTGTGGAAAGTCCCCAGGCTCCCCAGCAGGCAGAAGTATGCAAAGCATGCATCTCAATTAGTCA
GCAACCAGGTGTGGAAAGTCCCCAGGCTCCCCAGCAGGCAGAAGTATGCAAAGCATGCATCTCAATTAGT
CAGCAACCATAGTCCCGCCCCTAACTCCGCCCATCCCGCCCCTAACTCCGCCCAGTTCCGCCCATTCTCC
GCCCCATGGCTGACTAATTTTTTTTATTTATGCAGAGGCCGAGGCCGCCTCGGCCTCTGAGCTATTCCAG
AAGTAGTGAGGAGGCTTTTTTGGAGGCCTAGGCTTTTGCAAAAAGCTTGGACACAAGACAGGCTTGCGAG
ATATGTTTGAGAATACCACTTTATCCCGCGTCAGGGAGAGGCAGTGCGTAAAAAGACGCGGACTCATGTG
AAATACTGGTTTTTAGTGCGCCAGATCTCTATAATCTCGCGCAACCTATTTTCCCCTCGAACACTTTTTA
AGCCGTAGATAAACAGGCTGGGACACTTCACATGAGCGAAAAATACATCGTCACCTGGGACATGTTGCAG
ATCCATGCACGTAAACTCGCAAGCCGACTGATGCCTTCTGAACAATGGAAAGGCATTATTGCCGTAAGCC
GTGGCGGTCTGTACCGGGTGCGTTACTGGCGCGTGAACTGGGTATTCGTCATGTCGATACCGTTTGTATT
TCCAGCTACGATCACGACAACCAGCGCGAGCTTAAAGTGCTGAAACGCGCAGAAGGCGATGGCGAAGGCT
TCATCGTTATTGATGACCTGGTGGATACCGGTGGTACTGCGGTTGCGATTCGTGAAATGTATCCAAAAGC
GCACTTTGTCACCATCTTCGCAAAACCGGCTGGTCGTCCGCTGGTTGATGACTATGTTGTTGATATCCCG
CAAGATACCTGGATTGAACAGCCGTGGGATATGGGCGTCGTATTCGTCCCGCCAATCTCCGGTCGCTAAT
CTTTTCAACGCCTGGCACTGCCGGGCGTTGTTCTTTTTAACTTCAGGCGGGTTACAATAGTTTCCAGTAA
GTATTCTGGAGGCTGCATCCATGACACAGGCAAACCTGAGCGAAACCCTGTTCAAACCCCGCTTTAAACA
TCCTGAAACCTCGACGCTAGTCCGCCGCTTTAATCACGGCGCACAACCGCCTGTGCAGTCGGCCCTTGAT
GGTAAAACCATCCCTCACTGGTATCGCATGATTAACCGTCTGATGTGGATCTGGCGCGGCATTGACCCAC
GCGAAATCCTCGACGTCCAGGCACGTATTGTGATGAGCGATGCCGAACGTACCGACGATGATTTATACGA
TACGGTGATTGGCTACCGTGGCGGCAACTGGATTTATGAGTGGGCCCCGGATCTTTGTGAAGGAACCTTA
CTTCTGTGGTGTGACATAATTGGACAAACTACCTACAGAGATTTAAAGCTCTAAGGTAAATATAAAATTT
TTAAGTGTATAATGTGTTAAACTACTGATTCTAATTGTTTGTGTATTTTAGATTCCAACCTATGGAACTG
ATGAATGGGAGCAGTGGTGGAATGCCTTTAATGAGGAAAACCTGTTTTGCTCAGAAGAAATGCCATCTAG
TGATGATGAGGCTACTGCTGACTCTCAACATTCTACTCCTCCAAAAAAGAAGAGAAAGGTAGAAGACCCC
AAGGACTTTCCTTCAGAATTGCTAAGTTTTTTGAGTCATGCTGTGTTTAGTAATAGAACTCTTGCTTGCT
TTGCTATTTACACCACAAAGGAAAAAGCTGCACTGCTATACAAGAAAATTATGGAAAAATATTCTGTAAC
CTTTATAAGTAGGCATAACAGTTATAATCATAACATACTGTTTTTTCTTACTCCACACAGGCATAGAGTG
TCTGCTATTAATAACTATGCTCAAAAATTGTGTACCTTTAGCTTTTTAATTTGTAAAGGGGTTAATAAGG
AATATTTGATGTATAGTGCCTTGACTAGAGATCATAATCAGCCATACCACATTTGTAGAGGTTTTACTTG
CTTTAAAAAACCTCCCACACCTCCCCCTGAACCTGAAACATAAAATGAATGCAATTGTTGTTGTTAACTT
GTTTATTGCAGCTTATAATGGTTACAAATAAAGCAATAGCATCACAAATTTCACAAATAAAGCATTTTTT
TCACTGCATTCTAGTTGTGGTTTGTCCAAACTCATCAATGTATCTTATCATGTCTGGATCAACTGGATAA
CTCAAGCTAACCAAAATCATCCCAAACTTCCCACCCCATACCCTATTACCACTGCCAATTACCTAGTGGT
TTCATTTACTCTAAACCTGTGATTCCTCTGAATTATTTTCATTTTAAAGAAATTGTATTTGTTAAATATG
TACTACAAACTTAGTAGTTGGAAGGGCTAATTCACTCCCAAAGAAGACAAGATATCCTTGATCTGTGGAT
CTACCACACACAAGGCTACTTCCCTGATTAGCAGAACTACACACCAGGGCCAGGGGTCAGATATCCACTG
ACCTTTGGATGGTGCTACAAGCTAGTACCAGTTGAGCCAGATAAGGTAGAAGAGGCCAATAAAGGAGAGA
ACACCAGCTTGTTACACCCTGTGAGCCTGCATGGGATGGATGACCCGGAGAGAGAAGTGTTAGAGTGGAG
GTTTGACAGCCGCCTAGCATTTCATCACGTGGCCCGAGAGCTGCATCCGGAGTACTTCAAGAACTGCTGA
TATCGAGCTTGCTACAAGGGACTTTCCGCTGGGGACTTTCCAGGGAGGCGTGGCCTGGGCGGGACTGGGG
AGTGGCGAGCCCTCAGATCCTGCATATAAGCAGCTGCTTTTTGCCTGTACTGGGTCTCTCTGGTTAGACC
AGATCTGAGCCTGGGAGCTCTCTGGCTAACTAGGGAACCCACTGCTTAAGCCTCAATAAAGCTTGCCTTG
AGTGCTTCAAGTAGTGTGTGCCCGTCTGTTGTGTGACTCTGGTAACTAGAGATCCCTCAGACCCTTTTAG
TCAGTGTGGAAAATCTCTAGCAGTGGCGCCCGAACAGGGACTTGAAAGCGAAAGGGAAACCAGAGGAGCT
CTCTCGACGCAGGACTCGGCTTGCTGAAGCGCGCACGGCAAGAGGCGAGGGGCGGCGACTGGTGAGTACG
CCAAAAATTTTGACTAGCGGAGGCTAGAAGGAGAGAGATGGGTGCGAGAGCGTCAGTATTAAGCGGGGGA
GAATTAGATCGCGATGGGAAAAAATTCGGTTAAGGCCAGGGGGAAAGAAAAAATATAAATTAAAACATAT
AGTATGGGCAAGCAGGGAGCTAGAACGATTCGCAGTTAATCCTGGCCTGTTAGAAACATCAGAAGGCTGT
AGACAAATACTGGGACAGCTACAACCATCCCTTCAGACAGGATCAGAAGAACTTAGATCATTATATAATA
CAGTAGCAACCCTCTATTGTGTGCATCAAAGGATAGAGATAAAAGACACCAAGGAAGCTTTAGACAAGAT
AGAGGAAGAGCAAAACAAAAGTAAGACCACCGCACAGCAAGCGGCCGGTGATCTTCAGACCTGGACGATA
TATATGAGGGACAATTGGAGAAGTGAATTATATAAATATAAAGTAGTAAAAATTGAACCATTAGGAGTAG
CACCCACCAAGGCAAAGAGAAGAGTGGTGCAGAGAGAAAAAAGAGCAGTGGGAATAGGAGCTTTGTTCCT
TGGGTTCTTGGGAGCAGCAGGAAGCACTATGGGCGCAGCGTCAATGACGCTGACGGTACAGGCCAGACAA
TTATTGTCTGGTATAGTGCAGCAGCAGAACAATTTGCTGAGGGCTATTGAGGCGCAACAGCATCTGTTGC
AACTCACAGTCTGGGGCATCAAGCAGCTCCAGGCAAGAATCCTGGCTGTGGAAAGATACCTAAAGGATCA
ACAGCTCCTGGGGATTTGGGGTTGCTCTGGAAAACTCATTTGCACCACTGCTGTGCCTTGGAATGCTAGT
TGGAGTAATAAATCTCTGGAACAGATTTGGAATCACACGACCTGGATGGAGTGGGACAGAGAAATTAACA
ATTACACAAGCTTAATACACTCCTTAATTGAAGAATCGCAAAACCAGCAAGAAAAGAATGAACAAGAATT
ATTGGAATTAGATAAATGGGCAAGTTTGTGGAATTGGTTTAACATAACAAATTGGCTGTGGTATATAAAA
TTATTCATAATGATAGTAGGAGGCTTGGTAGGTTTAAGAATAGTTTTTGCTGTACTTTCTATAGTGAATA
GAGTTAGGCAGGGATATTCACCATTATCGTTTCAGACCCACCTCCCAACCCCGAGGGGACCCGACAGGCC
CGAAGGAATAGAAGAAGAAGGTGGAGAGAGAGACAGAGACAGATCCATTCGATTAGTGAACGGATCTCGA
CGGTATCGCCAAATGGCAGTATTCATCCACAATTTTAAAAGAAAAGGGGGGATTGGGGGGTACAGTGCAG
GGGAAAGAATAGTAGACATAATAGCAACAGACATACAAACTAAAGAATTACAAAAACAAATTACAAAAAT
TCAAAATTTTCGGGTTTATTACAGGGACAGCAGAGATCCAGTTTGGATCGATAAGCTTGATATCGAATTC
CTGCAGCCCCGATAAAATAAAAGATTTTATTTAGTCTCCAGAAAAAGGGGGGAATGAAAGACCCCACCTG
TAGGTTTGGCAAGCTAGCTGCAGTAACGCCATTTTGCAAGGCATGGAAAAATACCAAACCAAGAATAGAG
AAGTTCAGATCAAGGGCGGGTACATGAAAATAGCTAACGTTGGGCCAAACAGGATATCTGCGGTGAGCAG
TTTCGGCCCCGGCCCGGGGCCAAGAACAGATGGTCACCGCAGTTTCGGCCCCGGCCCGAGGCCAAGAACA
GATGGTCCCCAGATATGGCCCAACCCTCAGCAGTTTCTTAAGACCCATCAGATGTTTCCAGGCTCCCCCA
AGGACCTGAAATGACCCTGCGCCTTATTTGAATTAACCAATCAGCCTGCTTCTCGCTTCTGTTCGCGCGC
TTCTGCTTCCCGAGCTCTATAAAAGAGCTCACAACCCCTCACTCGGCGCGCCAGTCCTCCGACAGACTGA
GTCGCCCGGGCCAATCAATTGGAGACAGTCACGCCATCTGCTACTATGAAGTAGGCGTACGGCCACCATG
ATCAGTCTGATTGCGGCGTTAGCGGTAGATTACGTTATCGGCATGGAAAACGCCATGCCGTGGAACCTGC
CTGCCGATCTCGCCTGGTTTAAACGCAACACCTTAAATAAACCCGTGATTATGGGCCGCCATACCTGGGA
ATCAATCGGTCGTCCGTTGCCAGGACGCAAAAATATTATCCTCAGCAGTCAACCGAGTACGGACGATCGC
GTAACGTGGGTGAAGTCGGTGGATGAAGCCATCGCGGCGTGTGGTGACGTACCAGAAATCATGGTGATTG
GCGGCGGTCGCGTTATTGAACAGTTCTTGCCAAAAGCGCAAAAACTGTATCTGACGCATATCGACGCAGA
AGTGGAAGGCGACACCCATTTCCCGGATTACGAGCCGGATGACTGGGAATCGGTATTCAGCGAATTCCAC
GATGCTGATGCGCAGAACTCTCACAGCTATTGCTTTGAGATTCTGGAGCGGCGAGCATGCAGCAAAGGAG
AAGAACTTTTCACTGGAGTTGTCCCAATTCTTGTTGAATTAGATGGTGATGTTAATGGGCACAAATTTTC
TGTCCGTGGAGAGGGTGAAGGTGATGCTACAAACGGAAAACTCACCCTTAAATTTATTTGCACTACTGGA
AAACTACCTGTTCCGTGGCCAACACTTGTCACTACTCTGACCTATGGTGTTCAATGCTTTTCCCGTTATC
CGGATCACATGAAACGGCATGACTTTTTCAAGAGTGCCATGCCCGAAGGTTATGTACAGGAACGCACTAT
ATCTTTCAAAGATGACGGGACCTACAAGACGCGTGCTGAAGTCAAGTTTGAAGGTGATACCCTTGTTAAT
CGTATCGAGTTAAAGGGTATTGATTTTAAAGAAGATGGAAACATTCTTGGACACAAACTCGAGTACAACT
TTAACTCACACAATGTATACATCACGGCAGACAAACAAAAGAATGGAATCAAAGCTAACTTCAAAATTCG
CCACAACGTTGAAGATGGTTCCGTTCAACTAGCAGACCATTATCAACAAAATACTCCAATTGGCGATGGC
CCTGTCCTTTTACCAGACAACCATTACCTGTCGACACAATCTGTCCTTTCGAAAGATCCCAACGAAAAGC
GTGACCACATGGTCCTTCTTGAGTTTGTAACTGCTGCTGGGATTACACATGGCATGGATGAGCTCTACAA
ACCCAAGAAGAAGCGCAAGGTGGGAAGCGGAGCTACTAACTTCAGCCTGCTGAAGCAGGCTGGAGACGTG
GAGGAGAACCCTGGACCTCCCAAGAAGAAGCGCAAGGTGGGAGGAGGCGGAACTAGTGTGAGCAAGGGCG
AGGAGGATAACATGGCCATCATCAAGGAGTTCATGCGCTTCAAGGTGCACATGGAGGGCTCCGTGAACGG
CCACGAGTTCGAGATCGAGGGCGAGGGCGAGGGCCGCCCCTACGAGGGCACCCAGACCGCCAAGCTGAAG
GTGACCAAGGGTGGCCCCCTGCCCTTCGCCTGGGACATCCTGTCCCCTCAGTTCATGTACGGCTCCAAGG
CCTACGTGAAGCACCCCGCCGACATCCCCGACTACTTGAAGCTGTCCTTCCCCGAGGGCTTCAAGTGGGA
GCGCGTGATGAACTTCGAGGACGGCGGCGTGGTGACCGTGACCCAGGACTCCTCCCTGCAGGACGGCGAG
TTCATCTACAAGGTGAAGCTGCGCGGCACCAACTTCCCCTCCGACGGCCCCGTAATGCAGAAGAAGACCA
TGGGCTGGGAGGCCTCCTCCGAGCGGATGTACCCCGAGGACGGCGCCCTGAAGGGCGAGATCAAGCAGAG
GCTGAAGCTGAAGGACGGCGGCCACTACGACGCTGAGGTCAAGACCACCTACAAGGCCAAGAAGCCCGTG
CAGCTGCCCGGCGCCTACAACGTCAACATCAAGTTGGACATCACCTCCCACAACGAGGACTACACCATCG
TGGAACAGTACGAACGCGCCGAGGGCCGCCACTCCACCGGCGGCATGGACGAGCTGTACAAGGGATCCGG
AAGCGGAGCTACTAACTTCAGCCTGCTGAAGCAGGCTGGAGACGTGGAGGAGAACCCTGGACCTCGGTCC
GCAAATCCATATGGAACTTAAGCGGCCGCGACTCTAGAGTCGACCTGCAGGCATGCAAGCTTGATATCAA
GCTTATCGATAATCAACCTCTGGATTACAAAATTTGTGAAAGATTGACTGGTATTCTTAACTATGTTGCT
CCTTTTACGCTATGTGGATACGCTGCTTTAATGCCTTTGTATCATGCTATTGCTTCCCGTATGGCTTTCA
TTTTCTCCTCCTTGTATAAATCCTGGTTGCTGTCTCTTTATGAGGAGTTGTGGCCCGTTGTCAGGCAACG
TGGCGTGGTGTGCACTGTGTTTGCTGACGCAACCCCCACTGGTTGGGGCATTGCCACCACCTGTCAGCTC
CTTTCCGGGACTTTCGCTTTCCCCCTCCCTATTGCCACGGCGGAACTCATCGCCGCCTGCCTTGCCCGCT
GCTGGACAGGGGCTCGGCTGTTGGGCACTGACAATTCCGTGGTGTTGTCGGGGAAATCATCGTCCTTTCC
TTGGCTGCTCGCCTGTGTTGCCACCTGGATTCTGCGCGGGACGTCCTTCTGCTACGTCCCTTCGGCCCTC
AATCCAGCGGACCTTCCTTCCCGCGGCCTGCTGCCGGCTCTGCGGCCTCTTCCGCGTCTTCGCCTTCGCC
CTCAGACGAGTCGGATCTCCCTTTGGGCCGCCTCCCCGCAT
