>Addgene plasmid #67929 | pHR-DHFRY100I-sfGFP-NLS-P2A-NLS-mCherry-P2A_ control UTRs | addgene partial sequence | sequence record 123063 | pHR-SIN-F 5'-CCAAGGACCTGAAATGACCC-3'
CAATCAGCCTGCTTCTCGCTTCTGTTCGCGCGCTTCTGCTTCCCGAGCTCTATAAAAGAGCTCACAACCC
CTCACTCGGCGCGCCAGTCCTCCGACAGACTGAGTCGCCCGGGCCAATCAATTGGAGACAGTCACGCCAT
CTGCTACTATGAAGTAGGCGTACGGCCACCATGATCAGTCTGATTGCGGCGTTAGCGGTAGATTACGTTA
TCGGCATGGAAAACGCCATGCCGTGGAACCTGCCTGCCGATCTCGCCTGGTTTAAACGCAACACCTTAAA
TAAACCCGTGATTATGGGCCGCCATACCTGGGAATCAATCGGTCGTCCGTTGCCAGGACGCAAAAATATT
ATCCTCAGCAGTCAACCGAGTACGGACGATCGCGTAACGTGGGTGAAGTCGGTGGATGAAGCCATCGCGG
CGTGTGGTGACGTACCAGAAATCATGGTGATTGGCGGCGGTCGCGTTATTGAACAGTTCTTGCCAAAAGC
GCAAAAACTGTATCTGACGCATATCGACGCAGAAGTGGAAGGCGACACCCATTTCCCGGATTACGAGCCG
GATGACTGGGAATCGGTATTCAGCGAATTCCACGATGCTGATGCGCAGAACTCTCACAGCTATTGCTTTG
AGATTCTGGAGCGGCGAGCATGCAGCAAAGGAGAAGAACTTTTCACTGGAGTTGTCCCAATTCTTGTTGA
ATTAGATGGTGATGTTAATGGGCACAAA
