>Addgene plasmid #67929 | pHR-DHFRY100I-sfGFP-NLS-P2A-NLS-mCherry-P2A_ control UTRs | addgene partial sequence | sequence record 123064 | WPRE-R 5'-CATAGCGTAAAAGGAGCAACA-3'
AAATTTTGTAATCCAGAGGTTGATTATCGATAAGCTTGATATCAAGCTTGCATGCCTGCAGGTCGACTCT
AGAGTCGCGGCCGCTTAAGTTCCATATGGATTTGCGGACCGAGGTCCAGGGTTCTCCTCCACGTCTCCAG
CCTGCTTCAGCAGGCTGAAGTTAGTAGCTCCGCTTCCGGATCCCTTGTACAGCTCGTCCATGCCGCCGGT
GGAGTGGCGGCCCTCGGCGCGTTCGTACTGTTCCACGATGGTGTAGTCCTCGTTGTGGGAGGTGATGTCC
AACTTGATGTTGACGTTGTAGGCGCCGGGCAGCTGCACGGGCTTCTTGGCCTTGTAGGTGGTCTTGACCT
CAGCGTCGTAGTGGCCGCCGTCCTTCAGCTTCAGCCTCTGCTTGATCTCGCCCTTCAGGGCGCCGTCCTC
GGGGTACATCCGCTCGGAGGAGGCCTCCCAGCCCATGGTCTTCTTCTGCATTACGGGGCCGTCGGAGGGG
AAGTTGGTGCCGCGCAGCTTCACCTTGTAGATGAACTCGCCGTCCTGCAGGGAGGAGTCCTGGGTCACGG
TCACCACGCCGCCGTCCTCGAAGTTCATCACGCGCTCCCACTTGAAGCCCTCGGGGAAGGACAGCTTCAA
GTAGTCGGGGATGTCGGCGGGGTGCTTCACGTAGGCCTTGGAGCCGTACATGAACTGAGGGGACAGGATG
TCCCAGGCGAAGGGCAGGGGGCCACCCTTGGTCACCTTCAGCTTGGCGGTCTGGGTGCCCTCGTAGGGGC
GGCCCTCGCCCTCGCCCTCGATCTCGAACTCGTGGCCGTTCACGGAGCCCTCCATGTGCACCTTGAAGCG
CATGAACTCCTTGATGATGGCCATGTTATCCTCCTCGCCCTTGCTCACACTA
